>Addgene plasmid #84495 | pRK5-Flag CASTOR1 I280A | addgene partial sequence | sequence record 163590 | LNCX 5'-AGCTCGTTTAGTGAACCGTCAGATC-3'
TCCACGCTGTTTTGACCTCCATAGAAGACACCGGGACCGATCCAGCCTCCGCGGCCGGGAACGGTGCATT
GGAACGCGGATTCCCCGTGCCAAGAGTGACGTAAGTACCGCCTATAGAGTCTATAGGCCCACCCCCTTGG
CTTCGTTAGAACGCGGCTACAATTAATACATAACCTTATGTATCATACACATACGATTTAGGTGACACTA
TAGAATAACATCCACTTTGCCTTTCTCTCCACAGGTGTCCACTCCCAGGTCCAACTGCACCTCGGTTCTA
TCGATTGAATTCGTCGACGCCACCATGGAGCTGCACATCCTAGAACACCGGGTGCGGGTGCTGAGCGTCG
CCCGTCCCGGTCTCTGGCTCTACACCCACCCGCTCATCAAGCTGCTCTTCCTGCCCCGCCGCAGCCGGTG
CAAGTTCTTCAGCCTGACGGAGACCCCTGAGGATTACACGCTTATGGTGGACGAGGAGGGCTTTAAAGAG
CTGCCCCCATCTGAGTTCCTGCAAGTAGCTGAGGCCACATGGCTGGTGCTGAACGTGTCGTCTCACAGCG
GTGCGGCAGTGCAGGCTGCTGGGGTCACCAAGATCGCCCGTTCGGTCATCGCGCCACTGGCCGAGCACCA
CGTGTCTGTGCTGATGCTGTCCACTTACCAGACGGACTTCATCCTGGTGCGGGAGCAGGACCTGTCCGTG
GTGATCCACACGCTGGCCCAGGAGTTCGACATTTACCGCGAGGTGGGCGGAGAGCCTGTGCCTGTGACGA
GGGATGATTCCAGCAATGGCTTTCCCCGCACTCAGCATGGGCCCAGCCCCACGGTGCATCCCATCCAGAG
CCCACAGAACCGCTTCTGTGTCCTCACACTGGACCCTGAGACGCTTCCAGCCATCGCCACCACCCTCATA
GATGTCCTCTTCTACTCGCACAGCACCCCCAAGGAGGCAGCCTCTAGCAGTCCTGAACCCAGCTCCATCA
CGTTCTTTGCCTTCTCTCTCATCGAGGGTTATA
