>Addgene plasmid #84495 | pRK5-Flag CASTOR1 I280A | addgene partial sequence | sequence record 163591 | SV40pA-R 5'-GAAATTTGTGATGCTATTGC-3'
AGCTGCAATAAACAAGTTGGGCCATGGCGGCCAAGCTGGGGATCCTTATCACTTGTCATCGTCATCCTTG
TAGTCACCTCCACCTCCTGCGGCCGCGGAAGCCAGGCCTTCCTGCCGCCGCTGGAGGACCTCGATGACGC
TGCCGATACCGTCCTCGGGCACCAGGGCGTGGTCGAAGTTGAAGGTGCTGATGTAGTAGGCAGAGATGTC
AGCGGCAGCCAGGGGACCTGCAATCTGTGCCACGGCGCCACATTCATCAAAGCCCAGGGGCTGTCCACCG
ATGCGCACCATCCTCCACAGCTCCCCCGAGGAGCTGGTCAGCAGGAGGTCACTGGGGAACTTTTTCTGTG
TTTCAGCATCCATGACAATGGAGATATAACCCTCGATGAGAGAGAAGGCAAAGAACGTGATGGAGCTGGG
TTCAGGACTGCTAGAGGCTGCCTCCTTGGGGGTGCTGTGCGAGTAGAAGAGGACATCTATGAGGGTGGTG
GCGATGGCTGGAAGCGTCTCAGGGTCCAGTGTGAGGACACAGAAGCGGTTCTGTGGGCTCTGGATGGGAT
GCACCGTGGGGCTGGGCCCATGCTGAGTGCGGGGAAAGCCATTGCTGGAATCATCCCTCGTCACAGGCAC
AGGCTCTCCGCCCACCTCGCGGTAAATGTCGAACTCCTGGGCCAGCGTGTGGATCACCACGGACAGGTCC
TGCTCCCGCACCAGGATGAAGTCCGTCTGGTAAGTGGACAGCATCAGCACAGACACGTGGTGCTCGGCCA
GTGGCGCGATGACCGAACGGGCGATCTTGGTGACCCCAGCAGCCTGCACTGCCGCACCGCTGTGAGACGA
CACGTTCAGCACCAGCCATGTGGCCTCAGCTACTTGCAGGAACTCAGATGGGGGCAGCTCTTTAAAGCCC
TCCTCGTCCACCATAAGCGTGTAATCCTCAGGGGTCTCCGTCAGGCTGAAGAACTTGCACCGGCTGCGGC
GGGGCAGGAAGAGCAGCTTGATGAGCGGGTGGGTGT
