[The description below was written by a language model from this plasmid's Addgene catalogue record.]
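Description:
pRK5-Flag CASTOR1 I280A is a mammalian expression plasmid built on the pRK5 backbone and intended for overexpression of a point mutant of human CASTOR1 (gene symbol GATSL3) in cultured mammalian cells. It is propagated in E. coli under ampicillin selection. The record lists the copy number as unknown, and no feature table is provided, so the bacterial origin, polyadenylation signal and other backbone elements are not specified. No mammalian selection marker is recorded, which suggests use by transient transfection, although this is not stated explicitly.

The payload is the human CASTOR1 coding sequence carrying an isoleucine-to-alanine substitution at residue 280, cloned by restriction digestion between SalI and NotI sites and driven by the CMV promoter, a strong constitutive promoter for high-level expression in most mammalian cell lines. The protein is fused to a FLAG epitope, which allows detection by immunoblotting and recovery by anti-FLAG immunoprecipitation. The catalogue entry places the tag at the C terminus of the insert, whereas the plasmid name puts "Flag" ahead of the gene, so the position is best confirmed from the sequence.

The construct comes from work identifying the CASTOR proteins as arginine sensors for the mTORC1 pathway. The record does not say what the I280A change does to the protein. It states only that the plasmid is for overexpressing this mutant, presumably for comparison with wild-type CASTOR1 in studies of amino acid signalling to mTORC1.
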