Addgene plasmid #84495: pRK5-Flag CASTOR1 I280A
Purpose: overexpression of CASTOR1 I280A mutant
Depositing lab: David Sabatini. Publication: The CASTOR Proteins Are Arginine Sensors for the mTORC1 Pathway. Chantranupong L, Scaria SM, Saxton RA, Gygi MP, Shen K, Wyant GA, Wang T, Harper JW, Gygi SP, Sabatini DM. Cell. 2016 Mar 24;165(1):153-64. doi: 10.1016/j.cell.2016.02.035. Epub 2016 Mar 10. PubMed 26972053.
Backbone
  Vector backbone: pRK5
  Vector type: Mammalian Expression
Growth in bacteria
  Bacterial resistance: Ampicillin, 100 μg/mL
  Growth temperature: 37°C
  Growth strain: DH5alpha
  Copy number: Unknown
Gene/Insert
  Gene/Insert name: CASTOR1 I280A
  Species: H. sapiens (human)
  Mutation: I280A
  Entrez Gene: GATSL3 (a.k.a. CASTOR1)
  Promoter: CMV
  Tag / fusion protein: FLAG (C terminal on insert)
  Cloning method: Restriction Enzyme; 5′ cloning site SalI (unknown if destroyed); 3′ cloning site NotI (unknown if destroyed)
  Sequencing primers: 5′ ATT TAG GTG ACA CTA TAG; 3′ TGT AAC CAT TAT AAG CTG
Terms and licenses: Academic/Nonprofit Terms; Industry Terms: Not Available to Industry
How to cite: pRK5-Flag CASTOR1 I280A was a gift from David Sabatini (Addgene plasmid # 84495 ; http://n2t.net/addgene:84495 ; RRID:Addgene_84495)
